Addgene plasmid #173137: pENTR-D-kcnj10a
Purpose: This gene was cloned into the gateway middle entry vector. It can be used for generating antisense riboprobe or gene expression using a gateway system.
Depositing lab: GuangJun Zhang. Depositing organization: Purdue University. Publication: Evolution of inwardly rectifying potassium channels and their gene expression in zebrafish embryos. Silic MR, Murata SH, Park SJ, Zhang G. Dev Dyn. 2021 Sep 23. doi: 10.1002/dvdy.425. PubMed 34558132.
Backbone
  Vector backbone: pENTR-D-Topo
  Backbone manufacturer: Invitrogen
  Backbone size w/o insert (bp): 2580
  Total vector size (bp): 3861
  Vector type: PCR cloning vector
Growth in bacteria
  Bacterial resistance: Kanamycin, 50 μg/mL
  Growth temperature: 37°C
  Growth strain: DH5alpha
  Copy number: High Copy
Gene/Insert
  Gene/Insert name: kcnj10a (alt name: Kir4.1a)
  Species: D. rerio (zebrafish)
  Insert size (bp): 1281
  GenBank ID: XM_003198888.5
  Entrez Gene: kcnj10a (a.k.a. Kir4)
  Promoter: No promoter at 5 end; T7 promoter at 3 end.
  Cloning method: TOPO Cloning
  Sequencing primers: 5′ M13F; 3′ M13R
Terms and licenses: Academic/Nonprofit Terms; Industry Terms: Not Available to Industry
Depositor comments: This gene was cloned from a pool of mixed zebrafish embryos (1-3dpf) using RT-PCR.
How to cite: pENTR-D-kcnj10a was a gift from GuangJun Zhang (Addgene plasmid # 173137 ; http://n2t.net/addgene:173137 ; RRID:Addgene_173137)
