[The description below was written by a language model from this plasmid's Addgene catalogue record and pLannotate feature annotations shown in this document.]
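Description:
pENTR-D-kcnj10a is a Gateway entry clone built on the Invitrogen pENTR-D-TOPO backbone, carrying the zebrafish (Danio rerio) kcnj10a gene, also called Kir4.1a, which encodes an inwardly rectifying potassium channel. The roughly 1.3 kb insert was amplified by RT-PCR from a pool of mixed zebrafish embryos at 1–3 days post-fertilisation and inserted by directional TOPO cloning, giving a plasmid of about 3.9 kb. It is maintained in E. coli as a high-copy plasmid through a ColE1/pUC-type origin and is selected with kanamycin via the KanR aminoglycoside phosphotransferase gene. The automated annotation labels the open reading frame by similarity to human KCNJ10, a channel implicated in glial potassium buffering, but the catalogue entry identifies the insert as the zebrafish gene.

The coding sequence lies between attL1 and attL2 sites, so an LR Clonase reaction can transfer it in a defined orientation into attR-containing destination vectors, which then supply the promoter and any tags needed for expression. The entry clone has no promoter upstream of the insert. rrnB T1 and T2 terminators sit upstream of attL1, where they limit read-through transcription from the backbone into the insert. A T7 promoter sits just beyond attL2 on the opposite strand, pointing back into the gene, so in vitro transcription with T7 RNA polymerase produces antisense RNA. The stated uses reflect this layout: generating antisense riboprobes for detecting kcnj10a expression, as in zebrafish embryo expression studies, and serving as a source clone for Gateway-based expression constructs. The short lacI and lacZα fragments annotated near the terminators are backbone remnants.
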