Features (pLannotate 1.2.2; 10 found; start..end, strand, type, name):
    121..213     +  CDS            lacI (fragment): lac repressor; lacI; The lac repressor binds to the lac operator to inhibit transcription in E. coli. This inhibition can be relieved by adding lactose or isopropyl-β-D-thiogalactopyranoside (IPTG).
    268..295     -  terminator     rrnB T2 terminator: transcription terminator T2 from the E. coli rrnB gene
    427..470     +  terminator     rrnB T1 terminator: Escherichia coli rrnB; transcription terminator T1 from the E. coli rrnB gene
    517..553     -  CDS            lacZα (fragment): LacZα fragment of β-galactosidase; lacZ fragment
    569..668     +  protein_bind   attL1: mutant version of attL; recombination site for the Gateway® LR reaction LR Clonase™
    722..1963    +  CDS            KCNJ10: KCJ10_HUMAN - Experimental evidence at protein level: Swiss-Prot protein existence level 1. May be responsible for potassium buffering action of glial cells in the brain. Inward rectifier potassium channels are characterized by a greater tendency to allow potassium to flow into the cell rather than out of it. Their voltage dependence is regulated by the concentration of extracellular potassium; as external potassium is raised, the voltage range of the channel opening shifts to more positive voltages. The inward rectification is mainly due to the blockage of outward current by internal magnesiu
   1983..2082    -  protein_bind   attL2: mutant version of attL; recombination site for the Gateway® LR reaction LR Clonase™
   2100..2118    -  promoter       T7 promoter: promoter for bacteriophage T7 RNA polymerase
   2252..3061    +  CDS            KanR: aminoglycoside phosphotransferase; aph(3')-Ia; confers resistance to kanamycin in bacteria or G418 (Geneticin®) in eukaryotes
   3208..3796    +  rep_origin     ori: high-copy-number ColE1/pMB1/pBR322/pUC origin of replication
>Addgene plasmid #173137 | pENTR-D-kcnj10a | addgene full sequence | sequence record 343167 | Addgene NGS Result
CTTTCCTGCGTTATCCCCTGATTCTGTGGATAACCGTATTACCGCCTTTGAGTGAGCTGATACCGCTCGC
CGCAGCCGAACGACCGAGCGCAGCGAGTCAGTGAGCGAGGAAGCGGAAGAGCGCCCAATACGCAAACCGC
CTCTCCCCGCGCGTTGGCCGATTCATTAATGCAGCTGGCACGACAGGTTTCCCGACTGGAAAGCGGGCAG
TGAGCGCAACGCAATTAATACGCGTACCGCTAGCCAGGAAGAGTTTGTAGAAACGCAAAAAGGCCATCCG
TCAGGATGGCCTTCTGCTTAGTTTGATGCCTGGCAGTTTATGGCGGGCGTCCTGCCCGCCACCCTCCGGG
CCGTTGCTTCACAACGTTCAAATCCGCTCCCGGCGGATTTGTCCTACTCAGGAGAGCGTTCACCGACAAA
CAACAGATAAAACGAAAGGCCCAGTCTTCCGACTGAGCCTTTCGTTTTATTTGATGCCTGGCAGTTCCCT
ACTCTCGCGTTAACGCTAGCATGGATGTTTTCCCAGTCACGACGTTGTAAAACGACGGCCAGTCTTAAGC
TCGGGCCCCAAATAATGATTTTATTTTGACTGATAGTGACCTGTTCGTTGCAACAAATTGATGAGCAATG
CTTTTTTATAATGCCAACTTTGTACAAAAAAGCAGGCTCCGCGGCCGCCCCCTTCACCATGACTTCAGCC
ACGCCCCCTTCCTCCCGTAGCTCCTCCCCCCAGAAAGTCTGTCACTCCCAGACACAGACAGATGTCCTGA
AGCCCCTCCTTGGTGGCGGAGGGGGCGGAACTTCCACAGGAAACGGCCCTGCAGCTCTGAGACGCCGGCG
ACGGGTTTTGTCCAAAGATGGGCGGAGCAACGTTCGAATCGAACACGTAAGCGGCCGCGGGACACTTTAC
CTGCGGGACCTGTGGACCACCTTCTTGGACATGCAGTGGCGCTACAAGCTCTTCCTGTTTTCGGCCACCT
TTGCTGGCACCTGGTTTGTCTTTGGGGTCCTGTGGTACTTGGTGGCCCTCGTGCATGGAGATTTACTAGA
GTTTGATCCTCCATCCAACCATACGCCGTGTGTCATGCAGGTTCAGACTCTCACCGGAGCGTTTCTTTTC
TCTCTGGAATCGCAAACTACGATTGGCTACGGCTTTCGCTGCATTACTGAGGAATGTCCACTCGCCATCA
TCCTGCTGATCGTTCAGCTCGTCATCACAATGGTGATGGAGATCTTCATCACGGGAACCTTCCTCGCCAA
GGTAGCTCGGCCGAAGAAGCGTGGCGAGACGGTGAAGTTCAGTCAGCATGCTGTGGTAGCCAATCATGAG
GGTCGACCCTGTCTCATGATTAGAGTGGCCAACATGCGCAAGAGCCTGCTTCTGGGCTGCCAGGTATCAG
GTAAGCTACTGCAGACGTCGCAGACTAAAGAGGGGGAGACGGTGCGTCTGGACCAGAGGAATGTAGCCTT
CCAAGTGGACACATCTAGTGACAGTCCCTTTCTCATCCTACCCCTCACTTTCTACCATGTGATAGACGAC
AACAGCCCACTGAGGGCATGGGCCGCCAAAGGTGGTGGGTGGACGGATCCTGAACTGGCTGACTTTGAGC
TGCTGGTGATCATGAGCGCTACAGTTGAACCGACCTCGGCCACATGTCAGGTGCGCACCTCATACCTGCC
GGACGAGATCCTGTGGGGCTACGAGTTTCCACCCGTCGTCTCTCTCTCACCCTCTGGAAAATACGTCGCC
GATTTCGCTTTCTTCGACAAGGTTGCCAAGACCAAGACTCCGCCCCTTTTCAAACAAGCCCCTCCCTCCC
ATACACAAACACCACAGCATCAAGGCAGCGGAGAAAAAGGGGCGGATACTGAGAAGATGCGATTGGAGGA
GAGCTACTGGGAGGAAAGGGGGCGGGACAGAGGCCGTGTCCGAGATCAGCTTAGCGTACGCATCAGTAAC
GTGTAGAAGGGTGGGCGCGCCGACCCAGCTTTCTTGTACAAAGTTGGCATTATAAGAAAGCATTGCTTAT
CAATTTGTTGCAACGAACAGGTCACTATCAGTCAAAATAAAATCATTATTTGCCATCCAGCTGATATCCC
CTATAGTGAGTCGTATTACATGGTCATAGCTGTTTCCTGGCAGCTCTGGCCCGTGTCTCAAAATCTCTGA
TGTTACATTGCACAAGATAAAAATATATCATCATGAACAATAAAACTGTCTGCTTACATAAACAGTAATA
CAAGGGGTGTTATGAGCCATATTCAACGGGAAACGTCGAGGCCGCGATTAAATTCCAACATGGATGCTGA
TTTATATGGGTATAAATGGGCTCGCGATAATGTCGGGCAATCAGGTGCGACAATCTATCGCTTGTATGGG
AAGCCCGATGCGCCAGAGTTGTTTCTGAAACATGGCAAAGGTAGCGTTGCCAATGATGTTACAGATGAGA
TGGTCAGACTAAACTGGCTGACGGAATTTATGCCTCTTCCGACCATCAAGCATTTTATCCGTACTCCTGA
TGATGCATGGTTACTCACCACTGCGATCCCCGGAAAAACAGCATTCCAGGTATTAGAAGAATATCCTGAT
TCAGGTGAAAATATTGTTGATGCGCTGGCAGTGTTCCTGCGCCGGTTGCATTCGATTCCTGTTTGTAATT
GTCCTTTTAACAGCGATCGCGTATTTCGTCTCGCTCAGGCGCAATCACGAATGAATAACGGTTTGGTTGA
TGCGAGTGATTTTGATGACGAGCGTAATGGCTGGCCTGTTGAACAAGTCTGGAAAGAAATGCATAAACTT
TTGCCATTCTCACCGGATTCAGTCGTCACTCATGGTGATTTCTCACTTGATAACCTTATTTTTGACGAGG
GGAAATTAATAGGTTGTATTGATGTTGGACGAGTCGGAATCGCAGACCGATACCAGGATCTTGCCATCCT
ATGGAACTGCCTCGGTGAGTTTTCTCCTTCATTACAGAAACGGCTTTTTCAAAAATATGGTATTGATAAT
CCTGATATGAATAAATTGCAGTTTCATTTGATGCTCGATGAGTTTTTCTAATCAGAATTGGTTAATTGGT
TGTAACACTGGCAGAGCATTACGCTGACTTGACGGGACGGCGCAAGCTCATGACCAAAATCCCTTAACGT
GAGTTACGCGTCGTTCCACTGAGCGTCAGACCCCGTAGAAAAGATCAAAGGATCTTCTTGAGATCCTTTT
TTTCTGCGCGTAATCTGCTGCTTGCAAACAAAAAAACCACCGCTACCAGCGGTGGTTTGTTTGCCGGATC
AAGAGCTACCAACTCTTTTTCCGAAGGTAACTGGCTTCAGCAGAGCGCAGATACCAAATACTGTTCTTCT
AGTGTAGCCGTAGTTAGGCCACCACTTCAAGAACTCTGTAGCACCGCCTACATACCTCGCTCTGCTAATC
CTGTTACCAGTGGCTGCTGCCAGTGGCGATAAGTCGTGTCTTACCGGGTTGGACTCAAGACGATAGTTAC
CGGATAAGGCGCAGCGGTCGGGCTGAACGGGGGGTTCGTGCACACAGCCCAGCTTGGAGCGAACGACCTA
CACCGAACTGAGATACCTACAGCGTGAGCTATGAGAAAGCGCCACGCTTCCCGAAGGGAGAAAGGCGGAC
AGGTATCCGGTAAGCGGCAGGGTCGGAACAGGAGAGCGCACGAGGGAGCTTCCAGGGGGAAACGCCTGGT
ATCTTTATAGTCCTGTCGGGTTTCGCCACCTCTGACTTGAGCGTCGATTTTTGTGATGCTCGTCAGGGGG
GCGGAGCCTATGGAAAAACGCCAGCAACGCGGCCTTTTTACGGTTCCTGGCCTTTTGCTGGCCTTTTGCT
CACATGTT
