>Addgene plasmid #173137 | pENTR-D-kcnj10a | depositor partial sequence | sequence record 335966 | M13R
GGATGGCAAATAATGATTTTATTTTGACTGATAGTGACCTGTTCGTTGCAACAAATTGATAAGCAATGCT
TTCTTATAATGCCAACTTTGTACAAGAAAGCTGGGTCGGCGCGCCCACCCTTCTACACGTTACTGATGCG
TACGCTAAGCTGATCTCGGACACGGCCTCTGTCCCGCCCCCTTTCCTCCCAGTAGCTCTCCTCCAATCGC
ATCTTCTCAGTATCCGCCCCTTTTTCTCCGCTGCCTTGATGCTGTGGTGTTTGTGTATGGGAGGGAGGGG
CTTGTTTGAAAAGGGGCGGAGTCTTGGTCTTGGCAACCTTGTCGAAGAAAGCGAAATCGGCGACGTATTT
TCCAGAGGGTGAGAGAGAGACGACGGGTGGAAACTCGTAGCCCCACAGGATCTCGTCCGGCAGGTATGAG
GTGCGCACCTGACATGTGGCCGAGGTCGGTTCAACTGTAGCGCTCATGATCACCAGCAGCTCAAAGTCAG
CCAGTTCAGGATCCGTCCACCCACCACCTTTGGCGGCCCATGCCCTCAGTGGGCTGTTGTCGTCTATCAC
ATGGTAGAAAGTGAGGGGTAGGATGAGAAAGGGACTGTCACTAGATGTGTCCACTTGGAAGGCTACATTC
CTCTGGTCCAGACGCACCGTCTCCCCCTCTTTAGTCTGCGACGTCTGCAGTAGCTTACCTGATACCTGGN
AGCCCAGAAGC
